>Addgene plasmid #62048 | Tmem194 pmRFP-N2 (1389) | addgene partial sequence | sequence record 102621 | CMV-F 5'-CGCAAATGGGCGGTAGGCGTG-3'
GAGCTGGTTTAGTGAACCGTCAGATCCGCTAGCGCTACCGGACTCAGATCCATGGCGGGAGGAATGAAAG
TGGCGGTCTCGCCGGCAGTTGGTCCCGGGCCCTGGGGCTCGGGAGTCGGGGGCGGTGGGACAGTGCGGCT
ACTCTTGATCCTCTCCGGCTGCTTGGTCTACGGCACAGCTGAAACTGATGTAAATGTGGTCATGCTTCAG
GAATCCCAAGTTTGTGAAAAGCGTGCCAGCCAACAATTCTGTTACACAAATGTGCTTATCCCAAAATGGC
ATGATATATGGACACGGATACAGATCCGAGTAAATAGTTCCAGATTGGTTCGAGTCACCCAGGTGGAGAA
TGAGGAGAAACTGAAGGAGCTAGAGCAGTTTAGTATCTGGAACTTTTTTTCCTCCTTTTTAAAAGAGAAA
TTGAATGACACCTATGTTAACGTGGGTCTATACAGCACAAAAACCTGCCTCAAAGTTGAGATTATAGAGA
AGGACACCAAGTACAGTGTCATTGTGATCCGGAGATTTGATCCCAAACTCTTTCTTGTTTTCCTTCTTGG
ACTTATGCTATTTTTTTGTGGAGACTTGCTGAGCAGAAGTCAAATTTTCTACTACTCTACTGGGATGACT
GTGGGAATTGTGGCCTCTCTGCTAATCATCATTTTTATACTATCTAAGTTTATGCCTAAGAAAAGTCCCA
TTTACGTCATCCTGGTGGGAGGCTGGTCTTTTTCTCTGTACCTCATTCAACTAGTTTTTAAAAATTTACA
AGAGATCTGGAGGTGTTACTGGCAGTATCTTTTAAGTTATGTCCTCACAGTTGGATTCATGAGTTTTGCA
GTATGTTACAAGTATGG
