>Addgene plasmid #62048 | Tmem194 pmRFP-N2 (1389) | addgene partial sequence | sequence record 103145 | mCherry-R 5'-TTGGTCACCTTCAGCTTGG-3'
TCGATCTCGAACTCGTGGCCGTTCACGGAGCCCTCCATGCGCACCTTGTAAGCGCATGAACTCCTTGATG
ACGTCCTCGGAGGAACGGCCCATGGCCATTCGGATCCCGGGCCCGCGGTACCGTCGACTGGTTAGAAAGT
TGTTCTGTGTGATAGCAGGACACCGAGAATATGAGTCCTCCTCCTCAGAGGATGCTTCCTCATAGATTTC
ATCCTGGGCAATAATGCTCCCTAATCCATACTCCTGCTCATGGACAGAAACTTCATTTGGCGTGAGGTGG
GAAGAGCCTTCCACAAAGTCAGCAAATCTTTTTGGAGACTGGATTCGAGAAACAGTCTTCCAAGCAGAGC
AGTCTGGACTGTTACAAAATTCTCGGAGCTCCTCTAAAGCCTTTCGGGTTTCTACCTCTCCTTGTATCCG
ATATTCTTCTTCTGTCAGGAGACGAGGGGGAACAGGCTTTTCTGCTCCCTTACACACCTTTCTGCAGGTG
ATGTACAGCCACTGAATAGGGTGTTCCAGGTTCTTAGTACAAAGAGCAATGATGATAATGGCAAGGGCAA
TATGTGGTATCTGGATGCCAGAATACATGAAACACAGGCCCATCAGCTGCAAGGTCCAGGTCAGCAGGTT
GATACTTCGTTCATTCTCCAAGGGCCCATACTTGTAACATACTGCAAAACTCATGAATCCAACTGTGAGG
ACATAACTTAAAAGATACTGCCAGTAACACCTCC
