[The description below was written by a language model from this plasmid's Addgene catalogue record.]
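Description:
Tmem194 pmRFP-N2 (1389) is a mammalian expression plasmid built on the pmRFP-N2 backbone, an N-series fluorescent protein fusion vector in which the cloning site lies upstream of the monomeric red fluorescent protein coding sequence. It is maintained in E. coli as a high-copy plasmid under kanamycin selection. The record does not list the origin of replication, any mammalian selection marker or the polyadenylation signal, and no feature table is provided, so these backbone details cannot be confirmed here. The backbone manufacturer and the cloning method are also recorded as unknown.

The insert is human Tmem194 (Entrez gene TMEM194A), which encodes a nuclear envelope transmembrane protein. It is transcribed from the CMV promoter, a strong constitutive promoter active in a wide range of mammalian cell types. Because the mRFP tag is supplied by the backbone at the C terminus, the gene is expressed as a Tmem194-mRFP fusion protein, which implies that the insert is joined in frame to mRFP without its own stop codon. The red fluorescent tag allows the protein to be visualised directly in transfected cells.

The stated purpose is mammalian expression of a nuclear envelope transmembrane protein. The associated work concerns novel nuclear envelope transmembrane proteins identified in skeletal muscle and their cytoskeletal associations. This is consistent with use of the construct in transfection experiments that examine the subcellular localisation of the fusion protein, such as its targeting to the nuclear envelope, by fluorescence microscopy.
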