Addgene plasmid #62048: Tmem194 pmRFP-N2 (1389)
Purpose: mammalian expression of nuclear envelope transmembrane protein
Depositing lab: Eric Schirmer. Depositing organization: University of Edinburgh. Publication: Several novel nuclear envelope transmembrane proteins identified in skeletal muscle have cytoskeletal associations. Wilkie GS, Korfali N, Swanson SK, Malik P, Srsen V, Batrakou DG, de las Heras J, Zuleger N, Kerr AR, Florens L, Schirmer EC. Mol Cell Proteomics. 2011 Jan;10(1):M110.003129. doi: 10.1074/mcp.M110.003129. Epub 2010 Sep 27. PubMed 20876400.
Backbone
  Vector backbone: pmRFP-N2
  Backbone manufacturer: unknown
  Vector type: Mammalian Expression
Growth in bacteria
  Bacterial resistance: Kanamycin, 50 μg/mL
  Growth temperature: 37°C
  Growth strain: DH5alpha
  Copy number: High Copy
Gene/Insert
  Gene/Insert name: Tmem194
  Species: H. sapiens (human)
  Entrez Gene: TMEM194A (a.k.a. TMEM194)
  Promoter: CMV
  Tag / fusion protein: mRFP (C terminal on backbone)
  Cloning method: Unknown
  Sequencing primers: 5′ CMV-F; 3′ mRFP1-R
Terms and licenses: Academic/Nonprofit Terms; Industry Terms: Not Available to Industry
How to cite: Tmem194 pmRFP-N2 (1389) was a gift from Eric Schirmer (Addgene plasmid # 62048 ; http://n2t.net/addgene:62048 ; RRID:Addgene_62048)
